Addgene plasmid #80640: (pGEX2T(TEV))
Purpose: Residues 205-222 of CHMP4A, Mutation modestly disrupts binding to ALIX; Bacterial Expression Vector; TEV-cleavable GST-tag; Sundquist Lab Internal ID: WISP06-206
Depositing lab: Wesley Sundquist. Depositing organization: University of Utah. Publication: ALIX-CHMP4 interactions in the human ESCRT pathway. McCullough J, Fisher RD, Whitby FG, Sundquist WI, Hill CP. Proc Natl Acad Sci U S A. 2008 Jun 3;105(22):7687-91. doi: 10.1073/pnas.0801567105. Epub 2008 May 29. PubMed 18511562.
Backbone
  Vector backbone: pGEX 2T (TEV)
  Backbone manufacturer: GE
  Backbone size w/o insert (bp): 4987
  Total vector size (bp): 5041
  Modifications to backbone: TEV site introduced
  Vector type: Bacterial Expression
Growth in bacteria
  Bacterial resistance: Ampicillin, 100 μg/mL
  Growth temperature: 37°C
  Growth strain: DH5alpha
  Copy number: Unknown
Gene/Insert
  Gene/Insert name: CHMP4A
  Species: H. sapiens (human)
  Insert size (bp): 54
  Mutation: Changed Glutamate 209 to alanine
  Entrez Gene: CHMP4A (a.k.a. C14orf123, CHMP4, CHMP4B, HSPC134, SHAX2, SNF7, SNF7-1, VPS32-1, VPS32A)
  Tag / fusion protein: GST (N terminal on backbone)
  Cloning method: Restriction Enzyme; 5′ cloning site Nde1 (not destroyed); 3′ cloning site BamHI (not destroyed)
  Sequencing primers: 5′ pGEX for; 3′ pGEX rev
Terms and licenses: Academic/Nonprofit Terms; Industry Terms: Not Available to Industry
How to cite: GST-CHMP4A (205-222) E209A (pGEX2T(TEV)) was a gift from Wesley Sundquist (Addgene plasmid # 80640 ; http://n2t.net/addgene:80640 ; RRID:Addgene_80640)
