[The description below was written by a language model from this plasmid's Addgene catalogue record and pLannotate feature annotations shown in this document.]
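Description:
GST-CHMP4A (205-222) E209A is a bacterial expression plasmid built on pGEX-2T (TEV), a derivative of the commercial pGEX-2T GST-fusion vector into which a tobacco etch virus protease site has been introduced. The 5,041 bp plasmid replicates in E. coli from a ColE1/pMB1-type origin and is selected with ampicillin through the bla (AmpR) gene. It also carries its own lacI repressor gene. One of the two annotated sequence records calls the lacI promoter wild-type and the other calls it the up-regulated lacIq variant. Short rop, bom, lacZα and yciV fragments are backbone remnants with no evident role in the expression cassette.

Expression is driven by the hybrid tac promoter with an adjacent lac operator, so transcription is held off by LacI and induced with IPTG. The open reading frame encodes Schistosoma japonicum glutathione S-transferase followed by the TEV recognition site. Downstream of this site sits the 54 bp insert, cloned between NdeI and BamHI, which encodes residues 205-222 of human CHMP4A, an ESCRT-III subunit. The insert is too short to be picked up in either feature table, but both tables show the GST and TEV elements just upstream of where it lies. The peptide carries a glutamate-209-to-alanine substitution that, according to the record, modestly disrupts binding to ALIX.

The GST tag allows affinity capture of the fusion on glutathione resin, and TEV cleavage can release the C-terminal CHMP4A peptide. The construct therefore appears suited to use as a mutant comparison for a wild-type peptide in binding studies of the ALIX-CHMP4 interaction in the human ESCRT pathway.
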