Features (pLannotate 1.2.2; 17 found; start..end, strand, type, name):
      1..29      +  promoter       tac promoter: strong E. coli promoter; hybrid between the trp and lac UV5 promoters
     37..53      +  protein_bind   lac operator: The lac repressor binds to the lac operator to inhibit transcription in E. coli. This inhibition can be relieved by adding lactose or isopropyl-β-D-thiogalactopyranoside (IPTG). lac repressor encoded by lacI
     76..729     +  CDS            GST26_SCHJA: Experimental evidence at protein level: Swiss-Prot protein existence level 1. GST isoenzymes appear to play a central role in the parasite detoxification system. Other functions are also suspected including a role in increasing the solubility of haematin in the parasite gut. From Schistosoma japonicum (Blood fluke).
    757..777     +  CDS            TEV site: tobacco etch virus (TEV) protease recognition and cleavage site
    876..915     +  CDS            rop (fragment): Rop protein, which maintains plasmids at low copy number; rop
   1017..1057    +  misc_feature   bom (fragment): basis of mobility region from pBR322
   1162..1266    +  promoter       AmpR promoter: bla
   1267..2127    +  CDS            AmpR: β-lactamase; bla; confers resistance to ampicillin, carbenicillin, and related antibiotics
   2298..2886    +  rep_origin     ori: high-copy-number ColE1/pMB1/pBR322/pUC origin of replication
   3072..3123    -  misc_feature   bom (fragment): basis of mobility region from pBR322
   3130..3207    +  promoter       lacI promoter: lacI
   3208..4290    +  CDS            lacI: lac repressor; lacI; The lac repressor binds to the lac operator to inhibit transcription in E. coli. This inhibition can be relieved by adding lactose or isopropyl-β-D-thiogalactopyranoside (IPTG).
   4303..4324    +  protein_bind   CAP binding site: CAP binding activates transcription in the presence of cAMP. E. coli catabolite activator protein
   4339..4369    +  promoter       lac promoter: promoter for the E. coli lac operon
   4377..4393    +  protein_bind   lac operator: The lac repressor binds to the lac operator to inhibit transcription in E. coli. This inhibition can be relieved by adding lactose or isopropyl-β-D-thiogalactopyranoside (IPTG). lac repressor encoded by lacI
   4413..4586    +  CDS            lacZα: LacZα fragment of β-galactosidase; lacZ fragment
   4850..4966    -  CDS            yciV (fragment): RNAAM_ECOLI - Also known as trpH From Escherichia coli (strain K12).
>Addgene plasmid #80640 | GST-CHMP4A (205-222) E209A (pGEX2T(TEV)) | addgene full sequence | sequence record 161707 | Addgene NGS result
TTGACAATTAATCATCGGCTCGTATAATGTGTGGAATTGTGAGCGGATAACAATTTCACACAGGAAACAG
TATTCATGTCCCCTATACTAGGTTATTGGAAAATTAAGGGCCTTGTGCAACCCACTCGACTTCTTTTGGA
ATATCTTGAAGAAAAATATGAAGAGCATTTGTATGAGCGCGATGAAGGTGATAAATGGCGAAACAAAAAG
TTTGAATTGGGTTTGGAGTTTCCCAATCTTCCTTATTATATTGATGGTGATGTTAAATTAACACAGTCTA
TGGCCATCATACGTTATATAGCTGACAAGCACAACATGTTGGGTGGTTGTCCAAAAGAGCGTGCAGAGAT
TTCAATGCTTGAAGGAGCGGTTTTGGATATTAGATACGGTGTTTCGAGAATTGCATATAGTAAAGACTTT
GAAACTCTCAAAGTTGATTTTCTTAGCAAGCTACCTGAAATGCTGAAAATGTTCGAAGATCGTTTATGTC
ATAAAACATATTTAAATGGTGATCATGTAACCCATCCTGACTTCATGTTGTATGACGCTCTTGATGTTGT
TTTATACATGGACCCAATGTGCCTGGATGCGTTCCCAAAATTAGTTTGTTTTAAAAAACGTATTGAAGCT
ATCCCACAAATTGATAAGTACTTGAAATCCAGCAAGTATATAGCATGGCCTTTGCAGGGCTGGCAAGCCA
CGTTTGGTGGTGGCGACCATCCTCCAAAATCGGATCTGGTTCCGCGTGGATCTCCGGAAAACCTGTATTT
CCAGGGCCATATGCCCAAAGTGGATGCAGATGAAGAAGCACTAAAGCAGTTGGCTGAGTGGGTATCCTGA
GGATCCTCGAGAATTCATCGTGACTGACTGACGATCTGCCTCGCGCGTTTCGGTGATGACGGTGAAAACC
TCTGACACATGCAGCTCCCGGAGACGGTCACAGCTTGTCTGTAAGCGGATGCCGGGAGCAGACAAGCCCG
TCAGGGCGCGTCAGCGGGTGTTGGCGGGTGTCGGGGCGCAGCCATGACCCAGTCACGTAGCGATAGCGGA
GTGTATAATTCTTGAAGACGAAAGGGCCTCGTGATACGCCTATTTTTATAGGTTAATGTCATGATAATAA
TGGTTTCTTAGACGTCAGGTGGCACTTTTCGGGGAAATGTGCGCGGAACCCCTATTTGTTTATTTTTCTA
AATACATTCAAATATGTATCCGCTCATGAGACAATAACCCTGATAAATGCTTCAATAATATTGAAAAAGG
AAGAGTATGAGTATTCAACATTTCCGTGTCGCCCTTATTCCCTTTTTTGCGGCATTTTGCCTTCCTGTTT
TTGCTCACCCAGAAACGCTGGTGAAAGTAAAAGATGCTGAAGATCAGTTGGGTGCACGAGTGGGTTACAT
CGAACTGGATCTCAACAGCGGTAAGATCCTTGAGAGTTTTCGCCCCGAAGAACGTTTTCCAATGATGAGC
ACTTTTAAAGTTCTGCTATGTGGCGCGGTATTATCCCGTGTTGACGCCGGGCAAGAGCAACTCGGTCGCC
GCATACACTATTCTCAGAATGACTTGGTTGAGTACTCACCAGTCACAGAAAAGCATCTTACGGATGGCAT
GACAGTAAGAGAATTATGCAGTGCTGCCATAACCATGAGTGATAACACTGCGGCCAACTTACTTCTGACA
ACGATCGGAGGACCGAAGGAGCTAACCGCTTTTTTGCACAACATGGGGGATCATGTAACTCGCCTTGATC
GTTGGGAACCGGAGCTGAATGAAGCCATACCAAACGACGAGCGTGACACCACGATGCCTGCAGCAATGGC
AACAACGTTGCGCAAACTATTAACTGGCGAACTACTTACTCTAGCTTCCCGGCAACAATTAATAGACTGG
ATGGAGGCGGATAAAGTTGCAGGACCACTTCTGCGCTCGGCCCTTCCGGCTGGCTGGTTTATTGCTGATA
AATCTGGAGCCGGTGAGCGTGGGTCTCGCGGTATCATTGCAGCACTGGGGCCAGATGGTAAGCCCTCCCG
TATCGTAGTTATCTACACGACGGGGAGTCAGGCAACTATGGATGAACGAAATAGACAGATCGCTGAGATA
GGTGCCTCACTGATTAAGCATTGGTAACTGTCAGACCAAGTTTACTCATATATACTTTAGATTGATTTAA
AACTTCATTTTTAATTTAAAAGGATCTAGGTGAAGATCCTTTTTGATAATCTCATGACCAAAATCCCTTA
ACGTGAGTTTTCGTTCCACTGAGCGTCAGACCCCGTAGAAAAGATCAAAGGATCTTCTTGAGATCCTTTT
TTTCTGCGCGTAATCTGCTGCTTGCAAACAAAAAAACCACCGCTACCAGCGGTGGTTTGTTTGCCGGATC
AAGAGCTACCAACTCTTTTTCCGAAGGTAACTGGCTTCAGCAGAGCGCAGATACCAAATACTGTCCTTCT
AGTGTAGCCGTAGTTAGGCCACCACTTCAAGAACTCTGTAGCACCGCCTACATACCTCGCTCTGCTAATC
CTGTTACCAGTGGCTGCTGCCAGTGGCGATAAGTCGTGTCTTACCGGGTTGGACTCAAGACGATAGTTAC
CGGATAAGGCGCAGCGGTCGGGCTGAACGGGGGGTTCGTGCACACAGCCCAGCTTGGAGCGAACGACCTA
CACCGAACTGAGATACCTACAGCGTGAGCTATGAGAAAGCGCCACGCTTCCCGAAGGGAGAAAGGCGGAC
AGGTATCCGGTAAGCGGCAGGGTCGGAACAGGAGAGCGCACGAGGGAGCTTCCAGGGGGAAACGCCTGGT
ATCTTTATAGTCCTGTCGGGTTTCGCCACCTCTGACTTGAGCGTCGATTTTTGTGATGCTCGTCAGGGGG
GCGGAGCCTATGGAAAAACGCCAGCAACGCGGCCTTTTTACGGTTCCTGGCCTTTTGCTGGCCTTTTGCT
CACATGTTCTTTCCTGCGTTATCCCCTGATTCTGTGGATAACCGTATTACCGCCTTTGAGTGAGCTGATA
CCGCTCGCCGCAGCCGAACGACCGAGCGCAGCGAGTCAGTGAGCGAGGAAGCGGAAGAGCGCCTGATGCG
GTATTTTCTCCTTACGCATCTGTGCGGTATTTCACACCGCATAAATTCCGACACCATCGAATGGCGCAAA
ACCTTTCGCGGTATGGCATGATAGCGCCCGGAAGAGAGTCAATTCAGGGTGGTGAATGTGAAACCAGTAA
CGTTATACGATGTCGCAGAGTATGCCGGTGTCTCTTATCAGACCGTTTCCCGCGTGGTGAACCAGGCCAG
CCACGTTTCTGCGAAAACGCGGGAAAAAGTGGAAGCGGCGATGGCGGAGCTGAATTACATTCCCAACCGC
GTGGCACAACAACTGGCGGGCAAACAGTCGTTGCTGATTGGCGTTGCCACCTCCAGTCTGGCCCTGCACG
CGCCGTCGCAAATTGTCGCGGCGATTAAATCTCGCGCCGATCAACTGGGTGCCAGCGTGGTGGTGTCGAT
GGTAGAACGAAGCGGCGTCGAAGCCTGTAAAGCGGCGGTGCACAATCTTCTCGCGCAACGCGTCAGTGGG
CTGATCATTAACTATCCGCTGGATGACCAGGATGCCATTGCTGTGGAAGCTGCCTGCACTAATGTTCCGG
CGTTATTTCTTGATGTCTCTGACCAGACACCCATCAACAGTATTATTTTCTCCCATGAAGACGGTACGCG
ACTGGGCGTGGAGCATCTGGTCGCATTGGGTCACCAGCAAATCGCGCTGTTAGCGGGCCCATTAAGTTCT
GTCTCGGCGCGTCTGCGTCTGGCTGGCTGGCATAAATATCTCACTCGCAATCAAATTCAGCCGATAGCGG
AACGGGAAGGCGACTGGAGTGCCATGTCCGGTTTTCAACAAACCATGCAAATGCTGAATGAGGGCATCGT
TCCCACTGCGATGCTGGTTGCCAACGATCAGATGGCGCTGGGCGCAATGCGCGCCATTACCGAGTCCGGG
CTGCGCGTTGGTGCGGATATCTCGGTAGTGGGATACGACGATACCGAAGACAGCTCATGTTATATCCCGC
CGTTAACCACCATCAAACAGGATTTTCGCCTGCTGGGGCAAACCAGCGTGGACTGCTTGCTGCAACTCTC
TCAGGGCCAGGCGGTGAAGGGCAATCAGCTGTTGCCCGTCTCACTGGTGAAAAGAAAAACCACCCTGGCG
CCCAATACGCAAACCGCCTCTCCCCGCGCGTTGGCCGATTCATTAATGCAGCTGGCACGACAGGTTTCCC
GACTGGAAAGCGGGCAGTGAGCGCAACGCAATTAATGTAAGTTAGCTCACTCATTAGGCACCCCAGGCTT
TACACTTTATGCTTCCGGCTCGTATGTTGTGTGGAATTGTGAGCGGATAACAATTTCACACAGGAAACAG
CTATGACCATGATTACGGATTCACTGGCCGTCGTTTTACAACGTCGTGACTGGGAAAACCCTGGCGTTAC
CCAACTTAATCGCCTTGCAGCACATCCCCCTTTCGCCAGCTGGCGTAATAGCGAAGAGGCCCGCACCGAT
CGCCCTTCCCAACAGTTGCGCAGCCTGAATGGCGAATGGCGCTTTGCCTGGTTTCCGGCACCAGAAGCGG
TGCCGGAAAGCTGGCTGGAGTGCGATCTTCCTGAGGCCGATACTGTCGTCGTCCCCTCAAACTGGCAGAT
GCACGGTTACGATGCGCCCATCTACACCAACGTGACCTATCCCATTACGGTCAATCCGCCGTTTGTTCCC
ACGGAGAATCCGACGGGTTGTTACTCGCTCACATTTAATGTTGATGAAAGCTGGCTACAGGAAGGCCAGA
CGCGAATTATTTTTGATGGCGTTGGAATTAGCTTATCGACTGCACGGTGCACCAATGCTTCTGGCGTCAG
GCAGCCATCGGAAGCTGTGGTATGGCTGTGCAGGTCGTAAATCACTGCATAATTCGTGTCGCTCAAGGCG
CACTCCCGTTCTGGATAATGTTTTTTGCGCCGACATCATAACGGTTCTGGCAAATATTCTGAAATGAGCT
G
