Features (pLannotate 1.2.2; 17 found; start..end, strand, type, name):
      6..107     -  CDS            yciV (fragment): RNAAM_ECOLI - Also known as trpH From Escherichia coli (strain K12).
    183..211     +  promoter       tac promoter: strong E. coli promoter; hybrid between the trp and lac UV5 promoters
    219..235     +  protein_bind   lac operator: The lac repressor binds to the lac operator to inhibit transcription in E. coli. This inhibition can be relieved by adding lactose or isopropyl-β-D-thiogalactopyranoside (IPTG). lac repressor encoded by lacI
    258..911     +  CDS            GST26_SCHJA: Experimental evidence at protein level: Swiss-Prot protein existence level 1. GST isoenzymes appear to play a central role in the parasite detoxification system. Other functions are also suspected including a role in increasing the solubility of haematin in the parasite gut. From Schistosoma japonicum (Blood fluke).
    939..959     +  CDS            TEV site: tobacco etch virus (TEV) protease recognition and cleavage site
   1058..1097    +  CDS            rop (fragment): Rop protein, which maintains plasmids at low copy number; rop
   1199..1239    +  misc_feature   bom (fragment): basis of mobility region from pBR322
   1344..1448    +  promoter       AmpR promoter: bla
   1449..2309    +  CDS            AmpR: β-lactamase; bla; confers resistance to ampicillin, carbenicillin, and related antibiotics
   2480..3068    +  rep_origin     ori: high-copy-number ColE1/pMB1/pBR322/pUC origin of replication
   3254..3305    -  misc_feature   bom (fragment): basis of mobility region from pBR322
   3312..3389    +  promoter       lacIq promoter: lacI (mutant); In the lacIq allele, a single base change in the promoter boosts expression of the lacI gene about 10-fold.
   3390..4472    +  CDS            lacI: lac repressor; lacI; The lac repressor binds to the lac operator to inhibit transcription in E. coli. This inhibition can be relieved by adding lactose or isopropyl-β-D-thiogalactopyranoside (IPTG).
   4485..4506    +  protein_bind   CAP binding site: CAP binding activates transcription in the presence of cAMP. E. coli catabolite activator protein
   4521..4551    +  promoter       lac promoter: promoter for the E. coli lac operon
   4559..4575    +  protein_bind   lac operator: The lac repressor binds to the lac operator to inhibit transcription in E. coli. This inhibition can be relieved by adding lactose or isopropyl-β-D-thiogalactopyranoside (IPTG). lac repressor encoded by lacI
   4595..4768    +  CDS            lacZα: LacZα fragment of β-galactosidase; lacZ fragment
>Addgene plasmid #80640 | GST-CHMP4A (205-222) E209A (pGEX2T(TEV)) | analyzer sequence | sequence record 152677
ACGTTATCGACTGCACGGTGCACCAATGCTTCTGGCGTCAGGCAGCCATCGGAAGCTGTGGTATGGCTGT
GCAGGTCGTAAATCACTGCATAATTCGTGTCGCTCAAGGCGCACTCCCGTTCTGGATAATGTTTTTTGCG
CCGACATCATAACGGTTCTGGCAAATATTCTGAAATGAGCTGTTGACAATTAATCATCGGCTCGTATAAT
GTGTGGAATTGTGAGCGGATAACAATTTCACACAGGAAACAGTATTCATGTCCCCTATACTAGGTTATTG
GAAAATTAAGGGCCTTGTGCAACCCACTCGACTTCTTTTGGAATATCTTGAAGAAAAATATGAAGAGCAT
TTGTATGAGCGCGATGAAGGTGATAAATGGCGAAACAAAAAGTTTGAATTGGGTTTGGAGTTTCCCAATC
TTCCTTATTATATTGATGGTGATGTTAAATTAACACAGTCTATGGCCATCATACGTTATATAGCTGACAA
GCACAACATGTTGGGTGGTTGTCCAAAAGAGCGTGCAGAGATTTCAATGCTTGAAGGAGCGGTTTTGGAT
ATTAGATACGGTGTTTCGAGAATTGCATATAGTAAAGACTTTGAAACTCTCAAAGTTGATTTTCTTAGCA
AGCTACCTGAAATGCTGAAAATGTTCGAAGATCGTTTATGTCATAAAACATATTTAAATGGTGATCATGT
AACCCATCCTGACTTCATGTTGTATGACGCTCTTGATGTTGTTTTATACATGGACCCAATGTGCCTGGAT
GCGTTCCCAAAATTAGTTTGTTTTAAAAAACGTATTGAAGCTATCCCACAAATTGATAAGTACTTGAAAT
CCAGCAAGTATATAGCATGGCCTTTGCAGGGCTGGCAAGCCACGTTTGGTGGTGGCGACCATCCTCCAAA
ATCGGATCTGGTTCCGCGTGGATCTCCGGAAAACCTGTATTTCCAGGGCCATATGCCCAAAGTGGATGCA
GATGAAGAAGCACTAAAGCAGTTGGCTGAGTGGGTATCCTGAGGATCCTCGAGAATTCATCGTGACTGAC
TGACGATCTGCCTCGCGCGTTTCGGTGATGACGGTGAAAACCTCTGACACATGCAGCTCCCGGAGACGGT
CACAGCTTGTCTGTAAGCGGATGCCGGGAGCAGACAAGCCCGTCAGGGCGCGTCAGCGGGTGTTGGCGGG
TGTCGGGGCGCAGCCATGACCCAGTCACGTAGCGATAGCGGAGTGTATAATTCTTGAAGACGAAAGGGCC
TCGTGATACGCCTATTTTTATAGGTTAATGTCATGATAATAATGGTTTCTTAGACGTCAGGTGGCACTTT
TCGGGGAAATGTGCGCGGAACCCCTATTTGTTTATTTTTCTAAATACATTCAAATATGTATCCGCTCATG
AGACAATAACCCTGATAAATGCTTCAATAATATTGAAAAAGGAAGAGTATGAGTATTCAACATTTCCGTG
TCGCCCTTATTCCCTTTTTTGCGGCATTTTGCCTTCCTGTTTTTGCTCACCCAGAAACGCTGGTGAAAGT
AAAAGATGCTGAAGATCAGTTGGGTGCACGAGTGGGTTACATCGAACTGGATCTCAACAGCGGTAAGATC
CTTGAGAGTTTTCGCCCCGAAGAACGTTTTCCAATGATGAGCACTTTTAAAGTTCTGCTATGTGGCGCGG
TATTATCCCGTGTTGACGCCGGGCAAGAGCAACTCGGTCGCCGCATACACTATTCTCAGAATGACTTGGT
TGAGTACTCACCAGTCACAGAAAAGCATCTTACGGATGGCATGACAGTAAGAGAATTATGCAGTGCTGCC
ATAACCATGAGTGATAACACTGCGGCCAACTTACTTCTGACAACGATCGGAGGACCGAAGGAGCTAACCG
CTTTTTTGCACAACATGGGGGATCATGTAACTCGCCTTGATCGTTGGGAACCGGAGCTGAATGAAGCCAT
ACCAAACGACGAGCGTGACACCACGATGCCTGCAGCAATGGCAACAACGTTGCGCAAACTATTAACTGGC
GAACTACTTACTCTAGCTTCCCGGCAACAATTAATAGACTGGATGGAGGCGGATAAAGTTGCAGGACCAC
TTCTGCGCTCGGCCCTTCCGGCTGGCTGGTTTATTGCTGATAAATCTGGAGCCGGTGAGCGTGGGTCTCG
CGGTATCATTGCAGCACTGGGGCCAGATGGTAAGCCCTCCCGTATCGTAGTTATCTACACGACGGGGAGT
CAGGCAACTATGGATGAACGAAATAGACAGATCGCTGAGATAGGTGCCTCACTGATTAAGCATTGGTAAC
TGTCAGACCAAGTTTACTCATATATACTTTAGATTGATTTAAAACTTCATTTTTAATTTAAAAGGATCTA
GGTGAAGATCCTTTTTGATAATCTCATGACCAAAATCCCTTAACGTGAGTTTTCGTTCCACTGAGCGTCA
GACCCCGTAGAAAAGATCAAAGGATCTTCTTGAGATCCTTTTTTTCTGCGCGTAATCTGCTGCTTGCAAA
CAAAAAAACCACCGCTACCAGCGGTGGTTTGTTTGCCGGATCAAGAGCTACCAACTCTTTTTCCGAAGGT
AACTGGCTTCAGCAGAGCGCAGATACCAAATACTGTCCTTCTAGTGTAGCCGTAGTTAGGCCACCACTTC
AAGAACTCTGTAGCACCGCCTACATACCTCGCTCTGCTAATCCTGTTACCAGTGGCTGCTGCCAGTGGCG
ATAAGTCGTGTCTTACCGGGTTGGACTCAAGACGATAGTTACCGGATAAGGCGCAGCGGTCGGGCTGAAC
GGGGGGTTCGTGCACACAGCCCAGCTTGGAGCGAACGACCTACACCGAACTGAGATACCTACAGCGTGAG
CTATGAGAAAGCGCCACGCTTCCCGAAGGGAGAAAGGCGGACAGGTATCCGGTAAGCGGCAGGGTCGGAA
CAGGAGAGCGCACGAGGGAGCTTCCAGGGGGAAACGCCTGGTATCTTTATAGTCCTGTCGGGTTTCGCCA
CCTCTGACTTGAGCGTCGATTTTTGTGATGCTCGTCAGGGGGGCGGAGCCTATGGAAAAACGCCAGCAAC
GCGGCCTTTTTACGGTTCCTGGCCTTTTGCTGGCCTTTTGCTCACATGTTCTTTCCTGCGTTATCCCCTG
ATTCTGTGGATAACCGTATTACCGCCTTTGAGTGAGCTGATACCGCTCGCCGCAGCCGAACGACCGAGCG
CAGCGAGTCAGTGAGCGAGGAAGCGGAAGAGCGCCTGATGCGGTATTTTCTCCTTACGCATCTGTGCGGT
ATTTCACACCGCATAAATTCCGACACCATCGAATGGTGCAAAACCTTTCGCGGTATGGCATGATAGCGCC
CGGAAGAGAGTCAATTCAGGGTGGTGAATGTGAAACCAGTAACGTTATACGATGTCGCAGAGTATGCCGG
TGTCTCTTATCAGACCGTTTCCCGCGTGGTGAACCAGGCCAGCCACGTTTCTGCGAAAACGCGGGAAAAA
GTGGAAGCGGCGATGGCGGAGCTGAATTACATTCCCAACCGCGTGGCACAACAACTGGCGGGCAAACAGT
CGTTGCTGATTGGCGTTGCCACCTCCAGTCTGGCCCTGCACGCGCCGTCGCAAATTGTCGCGGCGATTAA
ATCTCGCGCCGATCAACTGGGTGCCAGCGTGGTGGTGTCGATGGTAGAACGAAGCGGCGTCGAAGCCTGT
AAAGCGGCGGTGCACAATCTTCTCGCGCAACGCGTCAGTGGGCTGATCATTAACTATCCGCTGGATGACC
AGGATGCCATTGCTGTGGAAGCTGCCTGCACTAATGTTCCGGCGTTATTTCTTGATGTCTCTGACCAGAC
ACCCATCAACAGTATTATTTTCTCCCATGAAGACGGTACGCGACTGGGCGTGGAGCATCTGGTCGCATTG
GGTCACCAGCAAATCGCGCTGTTAGCGGGCCCATTAAGTTCTGTCTCGGCGCGTCTGCGTCTGGCTGGCT
GGCATAAATATCTCACTCGCAATCAAATTCAGCCGATAGCGGAACGGGAAGGCGACTGGAGTGCCATGTC
CGGTTTTCAACAAACCATGCAAATGCTGAATGAGGGCATCGTTCCCACTGCGATGCTGGTTGCCAACGAT
CAGATGGCGCTGGGCGCAATGCGCGCCATTACCGAGTCCGGGCTGCGCGTTGGTGCGGATATCTCGGTAG
TGGGATACGACGATACCGAAGACAGCTCATGTTATATCCCGCCGTTAACCACCATCAAACAGGATTTTCG
CCTGCTGGGGCAAACCAGCGTGGACCGCTTGCTGCAACTCTCTCAGGGCCAGGCGGTGAAGGGCAATCAG
CTGTTGCCCGTCTCACTGGTGAAAAGAAAAACCACCCTGGCGCCCAATACGCAAACCGCCTCTCCCCGCG
CGTTGGCCGATTCATTAATGCAGCTGGCACGACAGGTTTCCCGACTGGAAAGCGGGCAGTGAGCGCAACG
CAATTAATGTGAGTTAGCTCACTCATTAGGCACCCCAGGCTTTACACTTTATGCTTCCGGCTCGTATGTT
GTGTGGAATTGTGAGCGGATAACAATTTCACACAGGAAACAGCTATGACCATGATTACGGATTCACTGGC
CGTCGTTTTACAACGTCGTGACTGGGAAAACCCTGGCGTTACCCAACTTAATCGCCTTGCAGCACATCCC
CCTTTCGCCAGCTGGCGTAATAGCGAAGAGGCCCGCACCGATCGCCCTTCCCAACAGTTGCGCAGCCTGA
ATGGCGAATGGCGCTTTGCCTGGTTTCCGGCACCAGAAGCGGTGCCGGAAAGCTGGCTGGAGTGCGATCT
TCCTGAGGCCGATACTGTCGTCGTCCCCTCAAACTGGCAGATGCACGGTTACGATGCGCCCATCTACACC
AACGTAACCTATCCCATTACGGTCAATCCGCCGTTTGTTCCCACGGAGAATCCGACGGGTTGTTACTCGC
TCACATTTAATGTTGATGAAAGCTGGCTACAGGAAGGCCAGACGCGAATTATTTTTGATGGCGTTGGAAT
T
