>Addgene plasmid #80640 | GST-CHMP4A (205-222) E209A (pGEX2T(TEV)) | addgene partial sequence | sequence record 159322 | pGEX5 5'-GGGCTGGCAAGCCACGTTTGGTG-3'
CGCGTGGATCTCCGGAAAACCTGTATTTCCAGGGCCATATGCCCAAAGTGGATGCAGATGAAGAAGCACT
AAAGCAGTTGGCTGAGTGGGTATCCTGAGGATCCTCGAGAATTCATCGTGACTGACTGACGATCTGCCTC
GCGCGTTTCGGTGATGACGGTGAAAACCTCTGACACATGCAGCTCCCGGAGACGGTCACAGCTTGTCTGT
AAGCGGATGCCGGGAGCAGACAAGCCCGTCAGGGCGCGTCAGCGGGTGTTGGCGGGTGTCGGGGCGCAGC
CATGACCCAGTCACGTAGCGATAGCGGAGTGTATAATTCTTGAAGACGAAAGGGCCTCGTGATACGCCTA
TTTTTATAGGTTAATGTCATGATAATAATGGTTTCTTAGACGTCAGGTGGCACTTTTCGGGGAAATGTGC
GCGGAACCCCTATTTGTTTATTTTTCTAAATACATTCAAATATGTATCCGCTCATGAGACAATAACCCTG
ATAAATGCTTCAATAATATTGAAAAAGGAAGAGTATGAGTATTCAACATTTCCGTGTCGCCCTTATTCCC
TTTTTTGCGGCATTTTGCCTTCCTGTTTTTGCTCACCCAGAAACGCTGGTGAAAGTAAAAGATGCTGAAG
ATCAGTTGGGTGCACGAGTGGGTTACATCGAACTGGATCTCAACAGCGGTAAGATCCTTGAGAGTTTTCG
CCCCGAAGAACGTTTTCCAATGATGAGCACTTTTAAAGTTCTGCTATGTGGCGCGGTATTATCCCGTGTT
GACGCCGGGCA
