>Addgene plasmid #80640 | GST-CHMP4A (205-222) E209A (pGEX2T(TEV)) | addgene partial sequence | sequence record 159323 | pGEX3 5'-CCGGGAGCTGCATGTGTCAGAGG-3'
ACGCGCGAGGCAGATCGTCAGTCAGTCACGATGAATTCTCGAGGATCCTCAGGATACCCACTCAGCCAAC
TGCTTTAGTGCTTCTTCATCTGCATCCACTTTGGGCATATGGCCCTGGAAATACAGGTTTTCCGGAGATC
CACGCGGAACCAGATCCGATTTTGGAGGATGGTCGCCACCACCAAACGTGGCTTGCCAGCCCTGCAAAGG
CCATGCTATATACTTGCTGGATTTCAAGTACTTATCAATTTGTGGGATAGCTTCAATACGTTTTTTAAAA
CAAACTAATTTTGGGAACGCATCCAGGCACATTGGGTCCATGTATAAAACAACATCAAGAGCGTCATACA
ACATGAAGTCAGGATGGGTTACATGATCACCATTTAAATATGTTTTATGACATAAACGATCTTCGAACAT
TTTCAGCATTTCAGGTAGCTTGCTAAGAAAATCAACTTTGAGAGTTTCAAAGTCTTTACTATATGCAATT
CTCGAAACACCGTATCTAATATCCAAAACCGCTCCTTCAAGCATTGAAATCTCTGCACGCTCTTTTGGAC
AACCACCCAACATGTTGTGCTTGTCAGCTATATAACGTATGATGGCCATAGACTGTGTTAATTTAACATC
ACCATCAATATAATAAGGAAGATTGGGAAACTCCAAACCCAATTCAAACTTTTTGTTTCGCCATTTATCA
CCTTCATCGCGCTCATACAAATGCTCTTCATATTTTTCTTCAAGATATTCCAAAAGAAGTCGAGTGGGTT
GCACAAGGCCCTTAATTTTCCAATAACCTAGTATAGGGGACATGA
